Addgene plasmid #164805: pCBH-Cas9-Suntag-BB_BbsI
Purpose: (Empty Backbone) REDIT backbone for SunTag Cas9, pU6-gRNA-backbone(BbsI)-CBH-SpCas9-Suntag-T2A-EBFP
Depositing lab: Le Cong. Depositing organization: Stanford University. Publication: Microbial single-strand annealing proteins enable CRISPR gene-editing tools with improved knock-in efficiencies and reduced off-target effects. Wang C, Cheng JKW, Zhang Q, Hughes NW, Xia Q, Winslow MM, Cong L. Nucleic Acids Res. 2021 Apr 6;49(6):e36. doi: 10.1093/nar/gkaa1264. PubMed 33619540.
Backbone
  Vector backbone: pX330
  Vector type: Mammalian Expression
Growth in bacteria
  Bacterial resistance: Ampicillin, 100 μg/mL
  Growth temperature: 37°C
  Growth strain: DH5alpha
  Copy number: Unknown
Terms and licenses: Academic/Nonprofit Terms; Industry Terms: Not Available to Industry
How to cite: pCBH-Cas9-Suntag-BB_BbsI was a gift from Le Cong (Addgene plasmid # 164805 ; http://n2t.net/addgene:164805 ; RRID:Addgene_164805)
