[The description below was written by a language model from this plasmid's Addgene catalogue record and pLannotate feature annotations shown in this document.]
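Description:
pCBH-Cas9-Suntag-BB_BbsI is a 10.2 kb mammalian expression plasmid built on the pX330 backbone. It serves as an empty, all-in-one CRISPR backbone for the REDIT gene-editing system. It is propagated in E. coli through a high-copy ColE1/pUC-type origin and selected with ampicillin via the AmpR (β-lactamase) cassette. An f1 phage origin is also annotated, along with a single AAV2 ITR downstream of the expression cassette and short bom and rop fragments. With only one ITR annotated, the record does not indicate use as an AAV packaging vector.

The plasmid carries two expression units. A human U6 RNA polymerase III promoter drives a Streptococcus pyogenes guide RNA scaffold. According to the catalogue description, the guide position holds a BbsI cloning site into which a user-supplied spacer is inserted, which is why the plasmid is listed as an empty backbone. Downstream, the CBH hybrid promoter, annotated here as the CMV enhancer plus a chicken β-actin/MVM hybrid intron, drives full-length SpCas9. Cas9 is followed by a nucleoplasmin nuclear localization signal and a SunTag array of GCN4_v4 peptide repeats. The annotation detects only one complete repeat and a few fragments, so the repeat number cannot be read from the table. The catalogue entry states that a T2A self-cleaving peptide links this fusion to EBFP, annotated as EBFP2, so transfected cells can be identified by blue fluorescence. A bGH polyadenylation signal terminates the transcript.

The SunTag array acts as a scaffold for recruiting scFv-fused effector proteins to Cas9 at the target site. In the associated work, the aim was to use microbial single-strand annealing proteins to improve knock-in efficiency and reduce off-target effects. Those effector components are not encoded on this plasmid.
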