Features (pLannotate 1.2.2; 21 found; start..end, strand, type, name):
      1..241     +  promoter       U6 promoter: RNA polymerase III promoter for human U6 snRNA
    268..343     +  misc_RNA       gRNA scaffold: guide RNA scaffold for the Streptococcus pyogenes CRISPR/Cas9 system
    350..393     +  misc_RNA       gRNA scaffold (fragment): guide RNA scaffold for the Streptococcus pyogenes CRISPR/Cas9 system
    440..725     +  enhancer       CMV enhancer: human cytomegalovirus immediate early enhancer; contains an 18-bp deletion relative to the standard CMV enhancer
   1005..1232    +  intron         hybrid intron: hybrid between chicken β-actin (CBA) and minute virus of mice (MMV) introns (Gray et al., 2011)
   1370..2971    +  CDS            Cas9(N): N-terminal portion of Streptococcus pyogenes Cas9 (Zetsche et al., 2015)
   2972..5470    +  CDS            Cas9(C): C-terminal portion of Streptococcus pyogenes Cas9 (Zetsche et al., 2015)
   5471..5518    +  CDS            nucleoplasmin NLS: bipartite nuclear localization signal from nucleoplasmin
   5612..5668    +  CDS            GCN4_v4: GCN4 peptide optimized to improve solubility while preserving binding to an scFv-GFP fusion protein (Tanenbaum et al., 2014)
   5986..6009    +  CDS            GCN4_v4 (fragment): GCN4 peptide optimized to improve solubility while preserving binding to an scFv-GFP fusion protein (Tanenbaum et al., 2014)
   6278..6300    +  CDS            GCN4_v4 (fragment): GCN4 peptide optimized to improve solubility while preserving binding to an scFv-GFP fusion protein (Tanenbaum et al., 2014)
   6485..7201    +  CDS            EBFP2: EBFP2 is a basic (constitutively fluorescent) blue fluorescent protein published in 2007, derived from Aequorea victoria. It is reported to be a rapidly-maturing monomer with moderate acid sensitivity.
   7235..7346    +  polyA_signal   bGH poly(A) signal: bovine growth hormone polyadenylation signal
   7451..7591    +  repeat_region  AAV2 ITR: inverted terminal repeat of adeno-associated virus serotype 2 inverted
   7596..7647    -  misc_feature   bom (fragment): basis of mobility region from pBR322
   7666..8121    +  rep_origin     f1 ori (sequence partly withheld): f1 bacteriophage origin of replication; arrow indicates direction of (+) strand synthesis
   8122..8171    -  misc_feature   bom (fragment): basis of mobility region from pBR322
   8273..8308    -  CDS            rop (fragment): Rop protein, which maintains plasmids at low copy number; rop
   8403..8507    +  promoter       AmpR promoter: bla
   8508..9368    +  CDS            AmpR: β-lactamase; bla; confers resistance to ampicillin, carbenicillin, and related antibiotics
   9539..10127   +  rep_origin     ori: high-copy-number ColE1/pMB1/pBR322/pUC origin of replication
>Addgene plasmid #164805 | pCBH-Cas9-Suntag-BB_BbsI | addgene full sequence | sequence record 325323 | Addgene NGS Result
GAGGGCCTATTTCCCATGATTCCTTCATATTTGCATATACGATACAAGGCTGTTAGAGAGATAATTGGAA
TTAATTTGACTGTAAACACAAAGATATTAGTACAAAATACGTGACGTAGAAAGTAATAATTTCTTGGGTA
GTTTGCAGTTTTAAAATTATGTTTTAAAATGGACTATCATATGCTTACCGTAACTTGAAAGTATTTCGAT
TTCTTGGCTTTATATATCTTGTGGAAAGGACGAAACACCGGGTCTTCGAGAAGACCTGTTTTAGAGCTAG
AAATAGCAAGTTAAAATAAGGCTAGTCCGTTATCAACTTGAAAAAGTGGCACCGAGTCGGTGCTTTTTTG
TTTTAGAGCTAGAAATAGCAAGTTAAAATAAGGCTAGTCCGTTTTTAGCGCGTGCGCCAATTCTGCAGAC
AAATGGCTCTAGAGGTACCCGTTACATAACTTACGGTAAATGGCCCGCCTGGCTGACCGCCCAACGACCC
CCGCCCATTGACGTCAATAGTAACGCCAATAGGGACTTTCCATTGACGTCAATGGGTGGAGTATTTACGG
TAAACTGCCCACTTGGCAGTACATCAAGTGTATCATATGCCAAGTACGCCCCCTATTGACGTCAATGACG
GTAAATGGCCCGCCTGGCATTGTGCCCAGTACATGACCTTATGGGACTTTCCTACTTGGCAGTACATCTA
CGTATTAGTCATCGCTATTACCATGGTCGAGGTGAGCCCCACGTTCTGCTTCACTCTCCCCATCTCCCCC
CCCTCCCCACCCCCAATTTTGTATTTATTTATTTTTTAATTATTTTGTGCAGCGATGGGGGCGGGGGGGG
GGGGGGGGCGCGCGCCGGGGGGGGGGGGGGGGGGGGGGGGGGGGGGGGGGGSGRGGSGGRGRGGKGSGGC
GGCAGCCAATCAGAGCGGCGCGCTCCGAAAGTTTCCTTTTATGGCGAGGCGGCGGCGGCGGCGGCCCTAT
AAAAAGCGAAGCGCGCGGCGGGCGGGAGTCGCTGCGCGCTGCCTTCGCCCCGTGCCCCGCTCCGCCGCCG
CCTCGCGCCGCCCGCCCCGGCTCTGACTGACCGCGTTACTCCCACAGGTGAGCGGGCGGGACGGCCCTTC
TCCTCCGGGCTGTAATTAGCTGAGCAAGAGGTAAGGGTTTAAGGGATGGTTGGTTGGTGGGGTATTAATG
TTTAATTACCTGGAGCACCTGCCTGAAATCACTTTTTTTCAGGTTGGACCGGTGCCACCATGGACTATAA
GGACCACGACGGAGACTACAAGGATCATGATATTGATTACAAAGACGATGACGATAAGATGGCCCCAAAG
AAGAAGCGGAAGGTCGGTATCCACGGAGTCCCAGCAGCCGACAAGAAGTACAGCATCGGCCTGGACATCG
GCACCAACTCTGTGGGCTGGGCCGTGATCACCGACGAGTACAAGGTGCCCAGCAAGAAATTCAAGGTGCT
GGGCAACACCGACCGGCACAGCATCAAGAAGAACCTGATCGGAGCCCTGCTGTTCGACAGCGGCGAAACA
GCCGAGGCCACCCGGCTGAAGAGAACCGCCAGAAGAAGATACACCAGACGGAAGAACCGGATCTGCTATC
TGCAAGAGATCTTCAGCAACGAGATGGCCAAGGTGGACGACAGCTTCTTCCACAGACTGGAAGAGTCCTT
CCTGGTGGAAGAGGATAAGAAGCACGAGCGGCACCCCATCTTCGGCAACATCGTGGACGAGGTGGCCTAC
CACGAGAAGTACCCCACCATCTACCACCTGAGAAAGAAACTGGTGGACAGCACCGACAAGGCCGACCTGC
GGCTGATCTATCTGGCCCTGGCCCACATGATCAAGTTCCGGGGCCACTTCCTGATCGAGGGCGACCTGAA
CCCCGACAACAGCGACGTGGACAAGCTGTTCATCCAGCTGGTGCAGACCTACAACCAGCTGTTCGAGGAA
AACCCCATCAACGCCAGCGGCGTGGACGCCAAGGCCATCCTGTCTGCCAGACTGAGCAAGAGCAGACGGC
TGGAAAATCTGATCGCCCAGCTGCCCGGCGAGAAGAAGAATGGCCTGTTCGGAAACCTGATTGCCCTGAG
CCTGGGCCTGACCCCCAACTTCAAGAGCAACTTCGACCTGGCCGAGGATGCCAAACTGCAGCTGAGCAAG
GACACCTACGACGACGACCTGGACAACCTGCTGGCCCAGATCGGCGACCAGTACGCCGACCTGTTTCTGG
CCGCCAAGAACCTGTCCGACGCCATCCTGCTGAGCGACATCCTGAGAGTGAACACCGAGATCACCAAGGC
CCCCCTGAGCGCCTCTATGATCAAGAGATACGACGAGCACCACCAGGACCTGACCCTGCTGAAAGCTCTC
GTGCGGCAGCAGCTGCCTGAGAAGTACAAAGAGATTTTCTTCGACCAGAGCAAGAACGGCTACGCCGGCT
ACATTGACGGCGGAGCCAGCCAGGAAGAGTTCTACAAGTTCATCAAGCCCATCCTGGAAAAGATGGACGG
CACCGAGGAACTGCTCGTGAAGCTGAACAGAGAGGACCTGCTGCGGAAGCAGCGGACCTTCGACAACGGC
AGCATCCCCCACCAGATCCACCTGGGAGAGCTGCACGCCATTCTGCGGCGGCAGGAAGATTTTTACCCAT
TCCTGAAGGACAACCGGGAAAAGATCGAGAAGATCCTGACCTTCCGCATCCCCTACTACGTGGGCCCTCT
GGCCAGGGGAAACAGCAGATTCGCCTGGATGACCAGAAAGAGCGAGGAAACCATCACCCCCTGGAACTTC
GAGGAAGTGGTGGACAAGGGCGCTTCCGCCCAGAGCTTCATCGAGCGGATGACCAACTTCGATAAGAACC
TGCCCAACGAGAAGGTGCTGCCCAAGCACAGCCTGCTGTACGAGTACTTCACCGTGTATAACGAGCTGAC
CAAAGTGAAATACGTGACCGAGGGAATGAGAAAGCCCGCCTTCCTGAGCGGCGAGCAGAAAAAGGCCATC
GTGGACCTGCTGTTCAAGACCAACCGGAAAGTGACCGTGAAGCAGCTGAAAGAGGACTACTTCAAGAAAA
TCGAGTGCTTCGACTCCGTGGAAATCTCCGGCGTGGAAGATCGGTTCAACGCCTCCCTGGGCACATACCA
CGATCTGCTGAAAATTATCAAGGACAAGGACTTCCTGGACAATGAGGAAAACGAGGACATTCTGGAAGAT
ATCGTGCTGACCCTGACACTGTTTGAGGACAGAGAGATGATCGAGGAACGGCTGAAAACCTATGCCCACC
TGTTCGACGACAAAGTGATGAAGCAGCTGAAGCGGCGGAGATACACCGGCTGGGGCAGGCTGAGCCGGAA
GCTGATCAACGGCATCCGGGACAAGCAGTCCGGCAAGACAATCCTGGATTTCCTGAAGTCCGACGGCTTC
GCCAACAGAAACTTCATGCAGCTGATCCACGACGACAGCCTGACCTTTAAAGAGGACATCCAGAAAGCCC
AGGTGTCCGGCCAGGGCGATAGCCTGCACGAGCACATTGCCAATCTGGCCGGCAGCCCCGCCATTAAGAA
GGGCATCCTGCAGACAGTGAAGGTGGTGGACGAGCTCGTGAAAGTGATGGGCCGGCACAAGCCCGAGAAC
ATCGTGATCGAAATGGCCAGAGAGAACCAGACCACCCAGAAGGGACAGAAGAACAGCCGCGAGAGAATGA
AGCGGATCGAAGAGGGCATCAAAGAGCTGGGCAGCCAGATCCTGAAAGAACACCCCGTGGAAAACACCCA
GCTGCAGAACGAGAAGCTGTACCTGTACTACCTGCAGAATGGGCGGGATATGTACGTGGACCAGGAACTG
GACATCAACCGGCTGTCCGACTACGATGTGGACCATATCGTGCCTCAGAGCTTTCTGAAGGACGACTCCA
TCGACAACAAGGTGCTGACCAGAAGCGACAAGAACCGGGGCAAGAGCGACAACGTGCCCTCCGAAGAGGT
CGTGAAGAAGATGAAGAACTACTGGCGGCAGCTGCTGAACGCCAAGCTGATTACCCAGAGAAAGTTCGAC
AATCTGACCAAGGCCGAGAGAGGCGGCCTGAGCGAACTGGATAAGGCCGGCTTCATCAAGAGACAGCTGG
TGGAAACCCGGCAGATCACAAAGCACGTGGCACAGATCCTGGACTCCCGGATGAACACTAAGTACGACGA
GAATGACAAGCTGATCCGGGAAGTGAAAGTGATCACCCTGAAGTCCAAGCTGGTGTCCGATTTCCGGAAG
GATTTCCAGTTTTACAAAGTGCGCGAGATCAACAACTACCACCACGCCCACGACGCCTACCTGAACGCCG
TCGTGGGAACCGCCCTGATCAAAAAGTACCCTAAGCTGGAAAGCGAGTTCGTGTACGGCGACTACAAGGT
GTACGACGTGCGGAAGATGATCGCCAAGAGCGAGCAGGAAATCGGCAAGGCTACCGCCAAGTACTTCTTC
TACAGCAACATCATGAACTTTTTCAAGACCGAGATTACCCTGGCCAACGGCGAGATCCGGAAGCGGCCTC
TGATCGAGACAAACGGCGAAACCGGGGAGATCGTGTGGGATAAGGGCCGGGATTTTGCCACCGTGCGGAA
AGTGCTGAGCATGCCCCAAGTGAATATCGTGAAAAAGACCGAGGTGCAGACAGGCGGCTTCAGCAAAGAG
TCTATCCTGCCCAAGAGGAACAGCGATAAGCTGATCGCCAGAAAGAAGGACTGGGACCCTAAGAAGTACG
GCGGCTTCGACAGCCCCACCGTGGCCTATTCTGTGCTGGTGGTGGCCAAAGTGGAAAAGGGCAAGTCCAA
GAAACTGAAGAGTGTGAAAGAGCTGCTGGGGATCACCATCATGGAAAGAAGCAGCTTCGAGAAGAATCCC
ATCGACTTTCTGGAAGCCAAGGGCTACAAAGAAGTGAAAAAGGACCTGATCATCAAGCTGCCTAAGTACT
CCCTGTTCGAGCTGGAAAACGGCCGGAAGAGAATGCTGGCCTCTGCCGGCGAACTGCAGAAGGGAAACGA
ACTGGCCCTGCCCTCCAAATATGTGAACTTCCTGTACCTGGCCAGCCACTATGAGAAGCTGAAGGGCTCC
CCCGAGGATAATGAGCAGAAACAGCTGTTTGTGGAACAGCACAAGCACTACCTGGACGAGATCATCGAGC
AGATCAGCGAGTTCTCCAAGAGAGTGATCCTGGCCGACGCTAATCTGGACAAAGTGCTGTCCGCCTACAA
CAAGCACCGGGATAAGCCCATCAGAGAGCAGGCCGAGAATATCATCCACCTGTTTACCCTGACCAATCTG
GGAGCCCCTGCCGCCTTCAAGTACTTTGACACCACCATCGACCGGAAGAGGTACACCAGCACCAAAGAGG
TGCTGGACGCCACCCTGATCCACCAGAGCATCACCGGCCTGTACGAGACACGGATCGACCTGTCTCAGCT
GGGAGGCGACAAAAGGCCGGCGGCCACGAAAAAGGCCGGCCAGGCAAAAAAGAAAAAGCTTGCCTATCCC
TATGACGTGCCCGATTATGCCGGCATTGGTAGTGGGAGCAACGGCAGCAGCGGATCCAACGGTCCGACTG
ACGCCGCGGAAGAAGAACTTTTGAGCAAGAATTATCATCTTGAGAACGAAGTGGCTCGTCTTAAGAAAGG
TTCTGGCAGTGGAGAAGAACTGCTTTCAAAGAATTACCACCTGGAAAATGAGGTAGCTAGACTGAAAAAG
GGGAGCGGAAGTGGGGAGGAGTTGCTGAGCAAAAATTATCATTTGGAGAACGAAGTAGCACGACTAAAGA
AAGGGTCCGGATCGGGTGAGGAGTTACTCTCGAAAAATTATCATCTCGAAAACGAAGTGGCTCGGCTAAA
AAAGGGCAGTGGTTCTGGAGAAGAGCTATTATCTAAAAACTACCACCTCGAAAATGAGGTGGCACGCTTA
AAAAAGGGAAGTGGCAGTGGTGAAGAGCTACTATCCAAGAATTATCATCTTGAGAACGAGGTAGCGCGTT
TGAAGAAGGGTTCCGGCTCAGGAGAGGAACTGCTCTCGAAGAACTATCATCTTGAAAATGAGGTCGCTCG
ATTAAAAAAGGGATCGGGCAGTGGTGAGGAACTACTTTCAAAGAATTACCACCTCGAAAACGAAGTAGCT
CGATTAAAGAAAGGTTCAGGGTCGGGTGAAGAATTACTGAGTAAAAATTATCATCTGGAAAATGAGGTAG
CGAGACTAAAAAAGGGGAGTGGTTCTGGCGAGGAATTGCTATCGAAAAATTATCATCTTGAGAACGAAGT
TGCTAGGCTCAAAAAGGGCTCAGGCTCAGGCACCGCGGTAAACATAGGTGGTGGAACCGGTCCGATGGAT
CTACAGCGGCCGCAAGGTGGAGGTGGACCCAAGAAGAAGCGCAAGGTGCTCGAGGAGGGCAGAGGAAGTC
TGCTAACATGCGGTGACGTGGAGGAGAATCCCGGCCCTGCTAGCATGGTGAGCAAGGGCGAGGAGCTGTT
CACCGGGGTGGTGCCCATCCTGGTCGAGCTGGACGGCGACGTAAACGGCCACAAGTTCAGCGTGAGGGGC
GAGGGCGAGGGCGATGCCACCAACGGCAAGCTGACCCTGAAGTTCATCTGCACCACCGGCAAGCTGCCCG
TGCCCTGGCCCACCCTCGTGACCACCCTGAGCCACGGCGTGCAGTGCTTCGCCCGCTACCCCGACCACAT
GAAGCAGCACGACTTCTTCAAGTCCGCCATGCCCGAAGGCTACGTCCAGGAGCGCACCATCTTCTTCAAG
GACGACGGCACCTACAAGACCCGCGCCGAGGTGAAGTTCGAGGGCGACACCCTGGTGAACCGCATCGAGC
TGAAGGGCGTCGACTTCAAGGAGGACGGCAACATCCTGGGGCACAAGCTGGAGTACAACTTCAACAGCCA
CAACATCTATATCATGGCCGTCAAGCAGAAGAACGGCATCAAGGTGAACTTCAAGATCCGCCACAACGTG
GAGGACGGCAGCGTGCAGCTCGCCGACCACTACCAGCAGAACACCCCCATCGGCGACGGCCCCGTGCTGC
TGCCCGACAGCCACTACCTGAGCACCCAGTCCGTGCTGAGCAAAGACCCCAACGAGAAGCGCGATCACAT
GGTCCTGCTGGAGTTCCGCACCGCCGCCGGGATCACTCTCGGCATGGACGAGCTGTACAAGTGAGAATTC
CTAGAGCTCGCTGATCAGCCTCGACTGTGCCTTCTAGTTGCCAGCCATCTGTTGTTTGCCCCTCCCCCGT
GCCTTCCTTGACCCTGGAAGGTGCCACTCCCACTGTCCTTTCCTAATAAAATGAGGAAATTGCATCGCAT
TGTCTGAGTAGGTGTCATTCTATTCTGGGGGGTGGGGTGGGGCAGGACAGCAAGGGGGAGGATTGGGAAG
AGAATAGCAGGCATGCTGGGGAGCGGCCGCAGGAACCCCTAGTGATGGAGTTGGCCACTCCCTCTCTGCG
CGCTCGCTCGCTCACTGAGGCCGGGCGACCAAAGGTCGCCCGACGCCCGGGCTTTGCCCGGGCGGCCTCA
GTGAGCGAGCGAGCGCGCAGCTGCCTGCAGGGGCGCCTGATGCGGTATTTTCTCCTTACGCATCTGTGCG
GTATTTCACACCGCATA
[95 nt withheld, positions 7648-7742]
T
[46 nt withheld, positions 7744-7789]
C
[141 nt withheld, positions 7791-7931]
CCTTTGACGTTGGAGTCCACGTTCTTT
[37 nt withheld, positions 7959-7995]
ACTCTATCTCGGGCTATTCTTTTGATTTATAAGGGATTTTGCCGATTTCGGTCTATTGGTTAAAAAATGA
GCTGATTTAACAAAAATTTAACGCGAATTTTAACAAAATATTAACGTTTACAATTTTATGGTGCACTCTC
AGTACAATCTGCTCTGATGCCGCATAGTTAAGCCAGCCCCGACACCCGCCAACACCCGCTGACGCGCCCT
GACGGGCTTGTCTGCTCCCGGCATCCGCTTACAGACAAGCTGTGACCGTCTCCGGGAGCTGCATGTGTCA
GAGGTTTTCACCGTCATCACCGAAACGCGCGAGACGAAAGGGCCTCGTGATACGCCTATTTTTATAGGTT
AATGTCATGATAATAATGGTTTCTTAGACGTCAGGTGGCACTTTTCGGGGAAATGTGCGCGGAACCCCTA
TTTGTTTATTTTTCTAAATACATTCAAATATGTATCCGCTCATGAGACAATAACCCTGATAAATGCTTCA
ATAATATTGAAAAAGGAAGAGTATGAGTATTCAACATTTCCGTGTCGCCCTTATTCCCTTTTTTGCGGCA
TTTTGCCTTCCTGTTTTTGCTCACCCAGAAACGCTGGTGAAAGTAAAAGATGCTGAAGATCAGTTGGGTG
CACGAGTGGGTTACATCGAACTGGATCTCAACAGCGGTAAGATCCTTGAGAGTTTTCGCCCCGAAGAACG
TTTTCCAATGATGAGCACTTTTAAAGTTCTGCTATGTGGCGCGGTATTATCCCGTATTGACGCCGGGCAA
GAGCAACTCGGTCGCCGCATACACTATTCTCAGAATGACTTGGTTGAGTACTCACCAGTCACAGAAAAGC
ATCTTACGGATGGCATGACAGTAAGAGAATTATGCAGTGCTGCCATAACCATGAGTGATAACACTGCGGC
CAACTTACTTCTGACAACGATCGGAGGACCGAAGGAGCTAACCGCTTTTTTGCACAACATGGGGGATCAT
GTAACTCGCCTTGATCGTTGGGAACCGGAGCTGAATGAAGCCATACCAAACGACGAGCGTGACACCACGA
TGCCTGTAGCAATGGCAACAACGTTGCGCAAACTATTAACTGGCGAACTACTTACTCTAGCTTCCCGGCA
ACAATTAATAGACTGGATGGAGGCGGATAAAGTTGCAGGACCACTTCTGCGCTCGGCCCTTCCGGCTGGC
TGGTTTATTGCTGATAAATCTGGAGCCGGTGAGCGTGGAAGCCGCGGTATCATTGCAGCACTGGGGCCAG
ATGGTAAGCCCTCCCGTATCGTAGTTATCTACACGACGGGGAGTCAGGCAACTATGGATGAACGAAATAG
ACAGATCGCTGAGATAGGTGCCTCACTGATTAAGCATTGGTAACTGTCAGACCAAGTTTACTCATATATA
CTTTAGATTGATTTAAAACTTCATTTTTAATTTAAAAGGATCTAGGTGAAGATCCTTTTTGATAATCTCA
TGACCAAAATCCCTTAACGTGAGTTTTCGTTCCACTGAGCGTCAGACCCCGTAGAAAAGATCAAAGGATC
TTCTTGAGATCCTTTTTTTCTGCGCGTAATCTGCTGCTTGCAAACAAAAAAACCACCGCTACCAGCGGTG
GTTTGTTTGCCGGATCAAGAGCTACCAACTCTTTTTCCGAAGGTAACTGGCTTCAGCAGAGCGCAGATAC
CAAATACTGTTCTTCTAGTGTAGCCGTAGTTAGGCCACCACTTCAAGAACTCTGTAGCACCGCCTACATA
CCTCGCTCTGCTAATCCTGTTACCAGTGGCTGCTGCCAGTGGCGATAAGTCGTGTCTTACCGGGTTGGAC
TCAAGACGATAGTTACCGGATAAGGCGCAGCGGTCGGGCTGAACGGGGGGTTCGTGCACACAGCCCAGCT
TGGAGCGAACGACCTACACCGAACTGAGATACCTACAGCGTGAGCTATGAGAAAGCGCCACGCTTCCCGA
AGGGAGAAAGGCGGACAGGTATCCGGTAAGCGGCAGGGTCGGAACAGGAGAGCGCACGAGGGAGCTTCCA
GGGGGAAACGCCTGGTATCTTTATAGTCCTGTCGGGTTTCGCCACCTCTGACTTGAGCGTCGATTTTTGT
GATGCTCGTCAGGGGGGCGGAGCCTATGGAAAAACGCCAGCAACGCGGCCTTTTTACGGTTCCTGGCCTT
TTGCTGGCCTTTTGCTCACATGT
